>Addgene plasmid #167011 | pHR-TRE3G-PYL1-sfGFP-PML | addgene full sequence | sequence record 334831 | Addgene NGS Result
TGGAAGGGCTAATTCACTCCCAAAGAAGACAAGATATCCTTGATCTGTGGATCTACCACACACAAGGCTA
CTTCCCTGATTAGCAGAACTACACACCAGGGCCAGGGGTCAGATATCCACTGACCTTTGGATGGTGCTAC
AAGCTAGTACCAGTTGAGCCAGATAAGGTAGAAGAGGCCAATAAAGGAGAGAACACCAGCTTGTTACACC
CTGTGAGCCTGCATGGGATGGATGACCCGGAGAGAGAAGTGTTAGAGTGGAGGTTTGACAGCCGCCTAGC
ATTTCATCACGTGGCCCGAGAGCTGCATCCGGAGTACTTCAAGAACTGCTGATATCGAGCTTGCTACAAG
GGACTTTCCGCTGGGGACTTTCCAGGGAGGCGTGGCCTGGGCGGGACTGGGGAGTGGCGAGCCCTCAGAT
CCTGCATATAAGCAGCTGCTTTTTGCCTGTACTGGGTCTCTCTGGTTAGACCAGATCTGAGCCTGGGAGC
TCTCTGGCTAACTAGGGAACCCACTGCTTAAGCCTCAATAAAGCTTGCCTTGAGTGCTTCAAGTAGTGTG
TGCCCGTCTGTTGTGTGACTCTGGTAACTAGAGATCCCTCAGACCCTTTTAGTCAGTGTGGAAAATCTCT
AGCAGTGGCGCCCGAACAGGGACTTGAAAGCGAAAGGGAAACCAGAGGAGCTCTCTCGACGCAGGACTCG
GCTTGCTGAAGCGCGCACGGCAAGAGGCGAGGGGCGGCGACTGGTGAGTACGCCAAAAATTTTGACTAGC
GGAGGCTAGAAGGAGAGAGATGGGTGCGAGAGCGTCAGTATTAAGCGGGGGAGAATTAGATCGCGATGGG
AAAAAATTCGGTTAAGGCCAGGGGGAAAGAAAAAATATAAATTAAAACATATAGTATGGGCAAGCAGGGA
GCTAGAACGATTCGCAGTTAATCCTGGCCTGTTAGAAACATCAGAAGGCTGTAGACAAATACTGGGACAG
CTACAACCATCCCTTCAGACAGGATCAGAAGAACTTAGATCATTATATAATACAGTAGCAACCCTCTATT
GTGTGCATCAAAGGATAGAGATAAAAGACACCAAGGAAGCTTTAGACAAGATAGAGGAAGAGCAAAACAA
AAGTAAGACCACCGCACAGCAAGCGGCCGGCCGCTGATCTTCAGACCTGGAGGAGGAGATATGAGGGACA
ATTGGAGAAGTGAATTATATAAATATAAAGTAGTAAAAATTGAACCATTAGGAGTAGCACCCACCAAGGC
AAAGAGAAGAGTGGTGCAGAGAGAAAAAAGAGCAGTGGGAATAGGAGCTTTGTTCCTTGGGTTCTTGGGA
GCAGCAGGAAGCACTATGGGCGCAGCGTCAATGACGCTGACGGTACAGGCCAGACAATTATTGTCTGGTA
TAGTGCAGCAGCAGAACAATTTGCTGAGGGCTATTGAGGCGCAACAGCATCTGTTGCAACTCACAGTCTG
GGGCATCAAGCAGCTCCAGGCAAGAATCCTGGCTGTGGAAAGATACCTAAAGGATCAACAGCTCCTGGGG
ATTTGGGGTTGCTCTGGAAAACTCATTTGCACCACTGCTGTGCCTTGGAATGCTAGTTGGAGTAATAAAT
CTCTGGAACAGATTTGGAATCACACGACCTGGATGGAGTGGGACAGAGAAATTAACAATTACACAAGCTT
AATACACTCCTTAATTGAAGAATCGCAAAACCAGCAAGAAAAGAATGAACAAGAATTATTGGAATTAGAT
AAATGGGCAAGTTTGTGGAATTGGTTTAACATAACAAATTGGCTGTGGTATATAAAATTATTCATAATGA
TAGTAGGAGGCTTGGTAGGTTTAAGAATAGTTTTTGCTGTACTTTCTATAGTGAATAGAGTTAGGCAGGG
ATATTCACCATTATCGTTTCAGACCCACCTCCCAACCCCGAGGGGACCCGACAGGCCCGAAGGAATAGAA
GAAGAAGGTGGAGAGAGAGACAGAGACAGATCCATTCGATTAGTGAACGGATCTCGACGGTATCGCCAAA
TGGCAGTATTCATCCACAATTTTAAAAGAAAAGGGGGGATTGGGGGGTACAGTGCAGGGGAAAGAATAGT
AGACATAATAGCAACAGACATACAAACTAAAGAATTACAAAAACAAATTACAAAAATTCAAAATTTTCGG
GTTTATTACAGGGACAGCAGAGATCCAGTTTATCGATGAGGCCCTTTCGTCTTCACTCGAGTTTACTCCC
TATCAGTGATAGAGAACGTATGAAGAGTTTACTCCCTATCAGTGATAGAGAACGTATGCAGACTTTACTC
CCTATCAGTGATAGAGAACGTATAAGGAGTTTACTCCCTATCAGTGATAGAGAACGTATGACCAGTTTAC
TCCCTATCAGTGATAGAGAACGTATCTACAGTTTACTCCCTATCAGTGATAGAGAACGTATATCCAGTTT
ACTCCCTATCAGTGATAGAGAACGTATGTCGAGGTAGGCGTGTACGGTGGGCGCCTATAAAAGCAGAGCT
CGTTTAGTGAACCGTCAGATCGCCTGGAGCAATTCCACAACACTTTTGTCTTATACTTACGCGTCTGCAG
GATATCAAGCTTGACTGAGTCATGGGTGGGGGCGCGCCAACTCAAGACGAATTCACCCAACTCTCCCAAT
CAATCGCCGAGTTCCACACGTACCAACTCGGTAACGGCCGTTGCTCATCTCTCCTAGCTCAGCGAATCCA
CGCGCCGCCGGAAACAGTATGGTCCGTGGTGAGACGTTTCGATAGGCCACAGATTTACAAACACTTCATC
AAAAGCTGTAACGTGAGTGAAGATTTCGAGATGCGAGTGGGATGCACGCGCGACGTGAACGTGATAAGTG
GATTACCGGCGAATACGTCTCGAGAGAGATTAGATCTGTTGGACGATGATCGGAGAGTGACTGGGTTTAG
TATAACCGGTGGTGAACATAGGCTGAGGAATTATAAATCGGTTACGACGGTTCATAGATTTGAGAAAGAA
GAAGAAGAAGAAAGGATCTGGACCGTTGTTTTGGAATCTTATGTTGTTGATGTACCGGAAGGTAATTCGG
AGGAAGATACGAGATTGTTTGCTGATACGGTTATTAGATTGAATCTTCAGAAACTTGCTTCGATCACTGA
AGCTATGAACGTGGATCCAGGTGGAGGTGGAAGCGGTAGCAAAGGAGAAGAACTTTTCACTGGAGTTGTC
CCAATTCTTGTTGAATTAGATGGTGATGTTAATGGGCACAAATTTTCTGTCCGTGGAGAGGGTGAAGGTG
ATGCTACAAACGGAAAACTCACCCTTAAATTTATTTGCACTACTGGAAAACTACCTGTTCCGTGGCCAAC
ACTTGTCACTACTCTGACCTATGGTGTTCAATGCTTTTCCCGTTATCCGGATCACATGAAACGGCATGAC
TTTTTCAAGAGTGCCATGCCCGAAGGTTATGTACAGGAACGCACTATATCTTTCAAAGATGACGGGACCT
ACAAGACGCGTGCTGAAGTCAAGTTTGAAGGTGATACCCTTGTTAATCGTATCGAGTTAAAGGGTATTGA
TTTTAAAGAAGATGGAAACATTCTTGGACACAAACTCGAGTACAACTTTAACTCACACAATGTATACATC
ACGGCAGACAAACAAAAGAATGGAATCAAAGCTAACTTCAAAATTCGCCACAACGTTGAAGATGGTTCCG
TTCAACTAGCAGACCATTATCAACAAAATACTCCAATTGGCGATGGCCCTGTCCTTTTACCAGACAACCA
TTACCTGTCGACACAATCTGTCCTTTCGAAAGATCCCAACGAAAAGCGTGACCACATGGTCCTTCTTGAG
TTTGTAACTGCTGCTGGGATTACACATGGCATGGATGAGCTCTACAAAGGTGGAGGTCGGACCGAAGAGC
CCGAGTCTGCCGGCATGGAGCCTGCACCCGCCCGATCTCCGAGGCCCCAGCAGGACCCCGCCCGGCCCCA
GGAGCCCACCATGCCTCCCCCCGAGACCCCCTCTGAAGGCCGCCAGCCCAGCCCCAGCCCCAGCCCTACA
GAGCGAGCCCCCGCTTCGGAGGAGGAGTTCCAGTTTCTGCGCTGCCAGCAATGCCAGGCGGAAGCCAAGT
GCCCGAAGCTGCTGCCTTGTCTGCACACGCTGTGCTCAGGATGCCTGGAGGCGTCGGGCATGCAGTGCCC
CATCTGCCAGGCGCCCTGGCCCCTAGGTGCAGACACACCCGCCCTGGATAACGTCTTTTTCGAGAGTCTG
CAGCGGCGCCTGTCGGTGTACCGGCAGATTGTGGATGCGCAGGCTGTGTGCACCCGCTGCAAAGAGTCGG
CCGACTTCTGGTGCTTTGAGTGCGAGCAGCTCCTCTGCGCCAAGTGCTTCGAGGCACACCAGTGGTTCCT
CAAGCACGAGGCCCGGCCCCTAGCAGAGCTGCGCAACCAGTCGGTGCGTGAGTTCCTGGACGGCACCCGC
AAGACCAACAACATCTTCTGCTCCAACCCCAACCACCGCACCCCTACGCTGACCAGCATCTACTGCCGAG
GATGTTCCAAGCCGCTGTGCTGCTCGTGCGCGCTCCTTGACAGCAGCCACAGTGAGCTCAAGTGCGACAT
CAGCGCAGAGATCCAGCAGCGACAGGAGGAGCTGGACGCCATGACGCAGGCGCTGCAGGAGCAGGATAGT
GCCTTTGGCGCGGTTCACGCGCAGATGCACGCGGCCGTCGGCCAGCTGGGCCGCGCGCGTGCCGAGACCG
AGGAGCTGATCCGCGAGCGCGTGCGCCAGGTGGTAGCTCACGTGCGGGCTCAGGAGCGCGAGCTGCTGGA
GGCTGTGGACGCGCGGTACCAGCGCGACTACGAGGAGATGGCCAGTCGGCTGGGCCGCCTGGATGCTGTG
CTGCAGCGCATCCGCACGGGCAGCGCGCTGGTGCAGAGGATGAAGTGCTACGCCTCGGACCAGGAGGTGC
TGGACATGCACGGTTTCCTGCGCCAGGCGCTCTGCCGCCTGCGCCAGGAGGAGCCCCAGAGCCTGCAAGC
TGCCGTGCGCACCGATGGCTTCGACGAGTTCAAGGTGCGCCTGCAGGACCTCAGCTCTTGCATCACCCAG
GGGAAAGATGCAGCTGTATCCAAGAAAGCCAGCCCAGAGGCTGCCAGCACTCCCAGGGACCCTATTGACG
TTGACCTGCCCGAGGAGGCAGAGAGAGTGAAGGCCCAGGTTCAGGCCCTGGGGCTGGCTGAAGCCCAGCC
TATGGCTGTGGTACAGTCAGTGCCCGGGGCACACCCCGTGCCAGTGTACGCCTTCTCCATCAAAGGCCCT
TCCTATGGAGAGGATGTCTCCAATACAACGACAGCCCAGAAGAGGAAGTGCAGCCAGACCCAGTGCCCCA
GGAAGGTCATCAAGATGGAGTCTGAGGAGGGGAAGGAGGCAAGGTTGGCTCGGAGCTCCCCGGAGCAGCC
CAGGCCCAGCACCTCCAAGGCAGTCTCACCACCCCACCTGGATGGACCGCCTAGCCCCAGGAGCCCCGTC
ATAGGAAGTGAGGTCTTCCTGCCCAACAGCAACCACGTGGCCAGTGGCGCCGGGGAGGCAGAGGAACGCG
TTGTGGTGATCAGCAGCTCGGAAGACTCAGATGCCGAAAACTCGTCCTCCCGAGAGCTGGATGACAGCAG
CAGTGAGTCCAGTGACCTCCAGCTGGAAGGCCCCAGCACCCTCAGGGTCCTGGACGAGAACCTTGCTGAC
CCCCAAGCAGAAGACAGACCTCTGGTTTTCTTTGACCTCAAGATTGACAATGAAAGTGGGTTCTCCTGGG
GCTACCCCCACCCCTTTCTAATTTAGTAGTAACCTGCAGGCATGCAAGCTTGATATCAAGCTTATCGATA
ATCAACCTCTGGATTACAAAATTTGTGAAAGATTGACTGGTATTCTTAACTATGTTGCTCCTTTTACGCT
ATGTGGATACGCTGCTTTAATGCCTTTGTATCATGCTATTGCTTCCCGTATGGCTTTCATTTTCTCCTCC
TTGTATAAATCCTGGTTGCTGTCTCTTTATGAGGAGTTGTGGCCCGTTGTCAGGCAACGTGGCGTGGTGT
GCACTGTGTTTGCTGACGCAACCCCCACTGGTTGGGGCATTGCCACCACCTGTCAGCTCCTTTCCGGGAC
TTTCGCTTTCCCCCTCCCTATTGCCACGGCGGAACTCATCGCCGCCTGCCTTGCCCGCTGCTGGACAGGG
GCTCGGCTGTTGGGCACTGACAATTCCGTGGTGTTGTCGGGGAAATCATCGTCCTTTCCTTGGCTGCTCG
CCTGTGTTGCCACCTGGATTCTGCGCGGGACGTCCTTCTGCTACGTCCCTTCGGCCCTCAATCCAGCGGA
CCTTCCTTCCCGCGGCCTGCTGCCGGCTCTGCGGCCTCTTCCGCGTCTTCGCCTTCGCCCTCAGACGAGT
CGGATCTCCCTTTGGGCCGCCTCCCCGCATCGATACCGTCGACCTCGAGGGAATTAATTCGAGCTCGGTA
CCTTTAAGACCAATGACTTACAAGGCAGCTGTAGATCTTAGCCACTTTTTAAAAGAAAAGGGGGGACTGG
AAGGGCTAATTCACTCCCAACGAAGACAAGATCTGCTTTTTGCTTGTACTGGGTCTCTCTGGTTAGACCA
GATCTGAGCCTGGGAGCTCTCTGGCTAACTAGGGAACCCACTGCTTAAGCCTCAATAAAGCTTGCCTTGA
GTGCTTCAAGTAGTGTGTGCCCGTCTGTTGTGTGACTCTGGTAACTAGAGATCCCTCAGACCCTTTTAGT
CAGTGTGGAAAATCTCTAGCAGCATCTAGAATTAATTCCGTGTATTCTATAGTGTCACCTAAATCGTATG
TGTATGATACATAAGGTTATGTATTAATTGTAGCCGCGTTCTAACGACAATATGTACAAGCCTAATTGTG
TAGCATCTGGCTTACTGAAGCAGACCCTATCATCTCTCTCGTAAACTGCCGTCAGAGTCGGTTTGGTTGG
ACGAACCTTCTGAGTTTCTGGTAACGCCGTCCCGCACCCGGAAATGGTCAGCGAACCAATCAGCAGGGTC
ATCGCTAGCCAGATCCTCTACGCCGGACGCATCGTGGCCGGCATCACCGGCGCCACAGGTGCGGTTGCTG
GCGCCTATATCGCCGACATCACCGATGGGGAAGATCGGGCTCGCCACTTCGGGCTCATGAGCGCTTGTTT
CGGCGTGGGTATGGTGGCAGGCCCCGTGGCCGGGGGACTGTTGGGCGCCATCTCCTTGCATGCACCATTC
CTTGCGGCGGCGGTGCTCAACGGCCTCAACCTACTACTGGGCTGCTTCCTAATGCAGGAGTCGCATAAGG
GAGAGCGTCGAATGGTGCACTCTCAGTACAATCTGCTCTGATGCCGCATAGTTAAGCCAGCCCCGACACC
CGCCAACACCCGCTGACGCGCCCTGACGGGCTTGTCTGCTCCCGGCATCCGCTTACAGACAAGCTGTGAC
CGTCTCCGGGAGCTGCATGTGTCAGAGGTTTTCACCGTCATCACCGAAACGCGCGAGACGAAAGGGCCTC
GTGATACGCCTATTTTTATAGGTTAATGTCATGATAATAATGGTTTCTTAGACGTCAGGTGGCACTTTTC
GGGGAAATGTGCGCGGAACCCCTATTTGTTTATTTTTCTAAATACATTCAAATATGTATCCGCTCATGAG
ACAATAACCCTGATAAATGCTTCAATAATATTGAAAAAGGAAGAGTATGAGTATTCAACATTTCCGTGTC
GCCCTTATTCCCTTTTTTGCGGCATTTTGCCTTCCTGTTTTTGCTCACCCAGAAACGCTGGTGAAAGTAA
AAGATGCTGAAGATCAGTTGGGTGCACGAGTGGGTTACATCGAACTGGATCTCAACAGCGGTAAGATCCT
TGAGAGTTTTCGCCCCGAAGAACGTTTTCCAATGATGAGCACTTTTAAAGTTCTGCTATGTGGCGCGGTA
TTATCCCGTATTGACGCCGGGCAAGAGCAACTCGGTCGCCGCATACACTATTCTCAGAATGACTTGGTTG
AGTACTCACCAGTCACAGAAAAGCATCTTACGGATGGCATGACAGTAAGAGAATTATGCAGTGCTGCCAT
AACCATGAGTGATAACACTGCGGCCAACTTACTTCTGACAACGATCGGAGGACCGAAGGAGCTAACCGCT
TTTTTGCACAACATGGGGGATCATGTAACTCGCCTTGATCGTTGGGAACCGGAGCTGAATGAAGCCATAC
CAAACGACGAGCGTGACACCACGATGCCTGTAGCAATGGCAACAACGTTGCGCAAACTATTAACTGGCGA
ACTACTTACTCTAGCTTCCCGGCAACAATTAATAGACTGGATGGAGGCGGATAAAGTTGCAGGACCACTT
CTGCGCTCGGCCCTTCCGGCTGGCTGGTTTATTGCTGATAAATCTGGAGCCGGTGAGCGTGGGTCTCGCG
GTATCATTGCAGCACTGGGGCCAGATGGTAAGCCCTCCCGTATCGTAGTTATCTACACGACGGGGAGTCA
GGCAACTATGGATGAACGAAATAGACAGATCGCTGAGATAGGTGCCTCACTGATTAAGCATTGGTAACTG
TCAGACCAAGTTTACTCATATATACTTTAGATTGATTTAAAACTTCATTTTTAATTTAAAAGGATCTAGG
TGAAGATCCTTTTTGATAATCTCATGACCAAAATCCCTTAACGTGAGTTTTCGTTCCACTGAGCGTCAGA
CCCCGTAGAAAAGATCAAAGGATCTTCTTGAGATCCTTTTTTTCTGCGCGTAATCTGCTGCTTGCAAACA
AAAAAACCACCGCTACCAGCGGTGGTTTGTTTGCCGGATCAAGAGCTACCAACTCTTTTTCCGAAGGTAA
CTGGCTTCAGCAGAGCGCAGATACCAAATACTGTTCTTCTAGTGTAGCCGTAGTTAGGCCACCACTTCAA
GAACTCTGTAGCACCGCCTACATACCTCGCTCTGCTAATCCTGTTACCAGTGGCTGCTGCCAGTGGCGAT
AAGTCGTGTCTTACCGGGTTGGACTCAAGACGATAGTTACCGGATAAGGCGCAGCGGTCGGGCTGAACGG
GGGGTTCGTGCACACAGCCCAGCTTGGAGCGAACGACCTACACCGAACTGAGATACCTACAGCGTGAGCT
ATGAGAAAGCGCCACGCTTCCCGAAGGGAGAAAGGCGGACAGGTATCCGGTAAGCGGCAGGGTCGGAACA
GGAGAGCGCACGAGGGAGCTTCCAGGGGGAAACGCCTGGTATCTTTATAGTCCTGTCGGGTTTCGCCACC
TCTGACTTGAGCGTCGATTTTTGTGATGCTCGTCAGGGGGGCGGAGCCTATGGAAAAACGCCAGCAACGC
GGCCTTTTTACGGTTCCTGGCCTTTTGCTGGCCTTTTGCTCACATGTTCTTTCCTGCGTTATCCCCTGAT
TCTGTGGATAACCGTATTACCGCCTTTGAGTGAGCTGATACCGCTCGCCGCAGCCGAACGACCGAGCGCA
GCGAGTCAGTGAGCGAGGAAGCGGAAGAGCGCCCAATACGCAAACCGCCTCTCCCCGCGCGTCGGCCGAT
TCATTAATGCAGCTGTGGAATGTGTGTCAGTTAGGGTGTGGAAAGTCCCCAGGCTCCCCAGCAGGCAGAA
GTATGCAAAGCATGCATCTCAATTAGTCAGCAACCAGGTGTGGAAAGTCCCCAGGCTCCCCAGCAGGCAG
AAGTATGCAAAGCATGCATCTCAATTAGTCAGCAACCATAGTCCCGCCCCTAACTCCGCCCATCCCGCCC
CTAACTCCGCCCAGTTCCGCCCATTCTCCGCCCCATGGCTGACTAATTTTTTTTATTTATGCAGAGGCCG
AGGCCGCCTCGGCCTCTGAGCTATTCCAGAAGTAGTGAGGAGGCTTTTTTGGAGGCCTAGGCTTTTGCAA
AAAGCTTGGACACAAGACAGGCTTGCGAGATATGTTTGAGAATACCACTTTATCCCGCGTCAGGGAGAGG
CAGTGCGTAAAAAGACGCGGACTCATGTGAAATACTGGTTTTTAGTGCGCCAGATCTCTATAATCTCGCG
CAACCTATTTTCCCCTCGAACACTTTTTAAGCCGTAGATAAACAGGCTGGGACACTTCACATGAGCGAAA
AATACATCGTCACCTGGGACATGTTGCAGATCCATGCACGTAAACTCGCAAGCCGACTGATGCCTTCTGA
ACAATGGAAAGGCATTATTGCCGTAAGCCGTGGCGGTCTGTACCGGGTGCGTTACTGGCGCGTGAACTGG
GTATTCGTCATGTCGATACCGTTTGTATTTCCAGCTACGATCACGACAACCAGCGCGAGCTTAAAGTGCT
GAAACGCGCAGAAGGCGATGGCGAAGGCTTCATCGTTATTGATGACCTGGTGGATACCGGTGGTACTGCG
GTTGCGATTCGTGAAATGTATCCAAAAGCGCACTTTGTCACCATCTTCGCAAAACCGGCTGGTCGTCCGC
TGGTTGATGACTATGTTGTTGATATCCCGCAAGATACCTGGATTGAACAGCCGTGGGATATGGGCGTCGT
ATTCGTCCCGCCAATCTCCGGTCGCTAATCTTTTCAACGCCTGGCACTGCCGGGCGTTGTTCTTTTTAAC
TTCAGGCGGGTTACAATAGTTTCCAGTAAGTATTCTGGAGGCTGCATCCATGACACAGGCAAACCTGAGC
GAAACCCTGTTCAAACCCCGCTTTAAACATCCTGAAACCTCGACGCTAGTCCGCCGCTTTAATCACGGCG
CACAACCGCCTGTGCAGTCGGCCCTTGATGGTAAAACCATCCCTCACTGGTATCGCATGATTAACCGTCT
GATGTGGATCTGGCGCGGCATTGACCCACGCGAAATCCTCGACGTCCAGGCACGTATTGTGATGAGCGAT
GCCGAACGTACCGACGATGATTTATACGATACGGTGATTGGCTACCGTGGCGGCAACTGGATTTATGAGT
GGGCCCCGGATCTTTGTGAAGGAACCTTACTTCTGTGGTGTGACATAATTGGACAAACTACCTACAGAGA
TTTAAAGCTCTAAGGTAAATATAAAATTTTTAAGTGTATAATGTGTTAAACTACTGATTCTAATTGTTTG
TGTATTTTAGATTCCAACCTATGGAACTGATGAATGGGAGCAGTGGTGGAATGCCTTTAATGAGGAAAAC
CTGTTTTGCTCAGAAGAAATGCCATCTAGTGATGATGAGGCTACTGCTGACTCTCAACATTCTACTCCTC
CAAAAAAGAAGAGAAAGGTAGAAGACCCCAAGGACTTTCCTTCAGAATTGCTAAGTTTTTTGAGTCATGC
TGTGTTTAGTAATAGAACTCTTGCTTGCTTTGCTATTTACACCACAAAGGAAAAAGCTGCACTGCTATAC
AAGAAAATTATGGAAAAATATTCTGTAACCTTTATAAGTAGGCATAACAGTTATAATCATAACATACTGT
TTTTTCTTACTCCACACAGGCATAGAGTGTCTGCTATTAATAACTATGCTCAAAAATTGTGTACCTTTAG
CTTTTTAATTTGTAAAGGGGTTAATAAGGAATATTTGATGTATAGTGCCTTGACTAGAGATCATAATCAG
CCATACCACATTTGTAGAGGTTTTACTTGCTTTAAAAAACCTCCCACACCTCCCCCTGAACCTGAAACAT
AAAATGAATGCAATTGTTGTTGTTAACTTGTTTATTGCAGCTTATAATGGTTACAAATAAAGCAATAGCA
TCACAAATTTCACAAATAAAGCATTTTTTTCACTGCATTCTAGTTGTGGTTTGTCCAAACTCATCAATGT
ATCTTATCATGTCTGGATCAACTGGATAACTCAAGCTAACCAAAATCATCCCAAACTTCCCACCCCATAC
CCTATTACCACTGCCAATTACCTGTGGTTTCATTTACTCTAAACCTGTGATTCCTCTGAATTATTTTCAT
TTTAAAGAAATTGTATTTGTTAAATATGTACTACAAACTTAGTAGT
Features (pLannotate 1.2.2; 34 found; start..end, strand, type, name):
    377..634     +  LTR            5' LTR (truncated): truncated 5' long terminal repeat (LTR) from HIV-1
    681..806     +  misc_feature   HIV-1 Ψ: packaging signal of human immunodeficiency virus type 1
    790..1128    +  CDS            HIV-1 gag (fragment): gag protein from human immunodeficiency virus 1; gag
   1303..1536    +  misc_feature   RRE: The Rev response element (RRE) of HIV-1 allows for Rev-dependent mRNA export from the nucleus to the cytoplasm.
   1913..2013    +  CDS            Rev (fragment): human immunodeficiency virus 1 (HIV-1) Rev protein; rev; enhances nuclear export of unspliced and incompletely spliced viral mRNAs
   2050..2167    +  misc_feature   cPPT/CTS: central polypurine tract and central termination sequence of HIV-1
   2229..2578    +  promoter       TRE3GV promoter: 3rd-generation Tet-responsive promoter that can be activated by binding of Tet-On® 3G, optimized for retroviral and lentiviral vectors
   2630..3160    +  CDS            PYL1 (fragment): PYL1_ARATH - Also known as RCAR12. Experimental evidence at protein level: Swiss-Prot protein existence level 1. Receptor for abscisic acid (ABA) required for ABA-mediated responses such as stomatal closure and germination inhibition. Inhibits the activity of group-A protein phosphatases type 2C (PP2Cs) when activated by ABA (PubMed:19407143, PubMed:19855379, PubMed:19893533, PubMed:19898420, PubMed:23844015, PubMed:21658606). Can be activated by both (-)-ABA and (+)-ABA (PubMed:23844015). From Arabidopsis thaliana (Mouse-ear cress).
   3188..3898    +  CDS            Superfolder GFP: Superfolder GFP is a basic (constitutively fluorescent) green fluorescent protein published in 2005, derived from Aequorea victoria. It is reported to be a very rapidly-maturing weak dimer.
   3935..5797    +  CDS            PML (fragment): PML_HUMAN - Also known as MYL, PP8675, RNF71, TRIM19. Experimental evidence at protein level: Swiss-Prot protein existence level 1. Exhibits antiviral activity against both DNA and RNA viruses. The antiviral activity can involve one or several isoform(s) and can be enhanced by the permanent PML-NB-associated protein DAXX or by the recruitment of p53/TP53 within these structures. Isoform PML-4 restricts varicella zoster virus (VZV) via sequestration of virion capsids in PML-NBs thereby preventing their nuclear egress and inhibiting formation of infectious virus particles. The sumoylated isoform
   5842..5861    +  misc_feature   MCS (fragment): pUC18/19 multiple cloning site
   5862..5880    +  misc_feature   MCS (fragment): pBluescript multiple cloning site
   5880..6468    +  misc_feature   WPRE: woodchuck hepatitis virus posttranscriptional regulatory element
   6469..6491    +  misc_feature   MCS (fragment): pBluescript multiple cloning site
   6508..6576    +  CDS            nef (fragment): NEF_HV1Z2 - Experimental evidence at protein level: Swiss-Prot protein existence level 1. Extracellular Nef protein targets CD4(+) T-lymphocytes for apoptosis by interacting with CXCR4 surface receptors. From Human immunodeficiency virus type 1 group M subtype D (isolate Z2/CDC-Z34) (HIV-1).
   6578..6811    +  LTR            3' LTR (ΔU3): self-inactivating 3' long terminal repeat (LTR) from HIV-1
   6836..6854    -  promoter       SP6 promoter: promoter for bacteriophage SP6 RNA polymerase
   7082..7361    +  CDS            TcR (fragment): tetracycline efflux protein; tet; confers resistance to tetracycline
   7362..7410    -  misc_feature   bom (fragment): basis of mobility region from pBR322
   7512..7547    -  CDS            rop (fragment): Rop protein, which maintains plasmids at low copy number; rop
   7642..7746    +  promoter       AmpR promoter: bla
   7747..8607    +  CDS            AmpR: β-lactamase; bla; confers resistance to ampicillin, carbenicillin, and related antibiotics
   8778..9366    +  rep_origin     ori: high-copy-number ColE1/pMB1/pBR322/pUC origin of replication
   9549..9605    +  CDS            lacI (fragment): lac repressor; lacI; The lac repressor binds to the lac operator to inhibit transcription in E. coli. This inhibition can be relieved by adding lactose or isopropyl-β-D-thiogalactopyranoside (IPTG).
   9612..9941    +  promoter       SV40 promoter: SV40 enhancer and early promoter
  10141..10260   +  CDS            gpt (fragment): XGPT_ECOLI - Also known as gpp, gxu. Experimental evidence at protein level: Swiss-Prot protein existence level 1. Purine salvage pathway enzyme that catalyzes the transfer of the ribosyl-5-phosphate group from 5-phospho-alpha-D-ribose 1- diphosphate (PRPP) to the N9 position of the 6-oxopurines guanine and xanthine to form the corresponding ribonucleotides GMP (guanosine 5'- monophosphate) and XMP (xanthosine 5'-monophosphate), with the release of PPi. To a lesser extent, also acts on hypoxanthine (PubMed:9100006, PubMed:3886014). Does not ribophosphorylate adenine (PubMed:3886014). From Esch
  10260..10595   +  CDS            gpt (fragment): XGPT_ECOLI - Also known as gpp, gxu. Experimental evidence at protein level: Swiss-Prot protein existence level 1. Purine salvage pathway enzyme that catalyzes the transfer of the ribosyl-5-phosphate group from 5-phospho-alpha-D-ribose 1- diphosphate (PRPP) to the N9 position of the 6-oxopurines guanine and xanthine to form the corresponding ribonucleotides GMP (guanosine 5'- monophosphate) and XMP (xanthosine 5'-monophosphate), with the release of PPi. To a lesser extent, also acts on hypoxanthine (PubMed:9100006, PubMed:3886014). Does not ribophosphorylate adenine (PubMed:3886014). From Esch
  10690..10995   +  CDS            frsA (fragment): FRSA_ECOLI - Also known as yafA. Experimental evidence at protein level: Swiss-Prot protein existence level 1. Catalyzes the hydrolysis of esters (PubMed:15808744). Displays esterase activity toward pNP-butyrate (PubMed:15808744). May stimulate mixed-acid fermentation by acting as a fermentation/respiration switch that down-regulates respiration and up- regulates fermentation rates (PubMed:15169777). From Escherichia coli (strain K12).
  10999..11073   +  CDS            small t antigen (fragment): SV40 (simian virus 40) small t antigen
  11075..11140   +  intron         small t intron: SV40 (simian virus 40) small t antigen intron
  11270..11290   +  CDS            SV40 NLS: nuclear localization signal of SV40 (simian virus 40) large T antigen
  11609..11692   +  CDS            large T antigen (fragment): large T antigen from SV40 (simian virus 40)
  11715..11849   +  polyA_signal   SV40 poly(A) signal: SV40 polyadenylation signal
  12016..329     +  CDS            nef (fragment) (across the origin): NEF_HV1BR - Experimental evidence at protein level: Swiss-Prot protein existence level 1. Extracellular Nef protein targets CD4(+) T-lymphocytes for apoptosis by interacting with CXCR4 surface receptors (PubMed:14990729). From Human immunodeficiency virus type 1 group M subtype B (isolate BRU/LAI) (HIV-1).
