[The description below was written by a language model from this plasmid's Addgene catalogue record and pLannotate feature annotations shown in this document.]
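Description:
pHR-TRE3G-PYL1-sfGFP-PML is a roughly 12 kb HIV-1-derived lentiviral transfer plasmid built on the pHR backbone for inducible expression of a three-part fusion protein in mammalian cells. It is maintained in E. coli through a high-copy ColE1/pUC-type origin and selected with ampicillin via the β-lactamase gene. The viral portion carries a truncated 5' LTR, the Ψ packaging signal with an adjoining gag fragment, the Rev response element for Rev-dependent nuclear export of the genomic RNA, the cPPT/CTS element, a WPRE downstream of the payload to boost transcript levels, and a self-inactivating ΔU3 3' LTR. Outside the LTRs the annotation picks up backbone remnants, including an SV40 promoter followed by gpt fragments and SV40 small t intron and polyadenylation sequences, along with fragments of tetracycline resistance, rop and lacI. No mammalian selection marker is annotated within the packaged region.

The payload is driven by the TRE3GV promoter, a third-generation Tet-responsive promoter optimized for lentiviral vectors, so expression depends on a Tet-On 3G transactivator, which this plasmid does not encode and which must be supplied separately along with doxycycline. The open reading frame joins a fragment of Arabidopsis PYL1, an abscisic acid receptor that binds group-A PP2C phosphatases when ABA is present, to superfolder GFP and a fragment of human PML (TRIM19), the protein associated with PML nuclear bodies. This arrangement yields a fluorescent PML fusion carrying an ABA-responsive dimerization domain. The associated publication concerns CRISPR-mediated programmable positioning of genomic loci and nuclear organization, consistent with its use as the nuclear-compartment partner in a chemically inducible recruitment system, although the record itself states only that it expresses PYL1-sfGFP-PML.
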