Addgene plasmid #167011: pHR-TRE3G-PYL1-sfGFP-PML
Purpose: expression of PYL1-SfGFP-PML, lentivirus vector
Depositing lab: Stanley Qi. Depositing organization: Stanford University. Publication: CRISPR-Mediated Programmable 3D Genome Positioning and Nuclear Organization. Wang H, Xu X, Nguyen CM, Liu Y, Gao Y, Lin X, Daley T, Kipniss NH, La Russa M, Qi LS. Cell. 2018 Nov 15;175(5):1405-1417.e14. doi: 10.1016/j.cell.2018.09.013. Epub 2018 Oct 11. PubMed 30318144.
Backbone
  Vector backbone: PHR
  Vector type: Mammalian Expression, Lentiviral
Growth in bacteria
  Bacterial resistance: Ampicillin, 100 μg/mL
  Growth temperature: 37°C
  Growth strain: NEB Stable
  Copy number: Unknown
Gene/Insert
  Gene/Insert name: PML
  Species: H. sapiens (human)
  Entrez Gene: PML (a.k.a. MYL, PP8675, RNF71, TRIM19)
  Tag / fusion protein: GFP-PML
Terms and licenses: Academic/Nonprofit Terms; Industry Terms: Not Available to Industry
How to cite: pHR-TRE3G-PYL1-sfGFP-PML was a gift from Stanley Qi (Addgene plasmid # 167011 ; http://n2t.net/addgene:167011 ; RRID:Addgene_167011)
